Addgene plasmid #106803: gh144
Purpose: expression of gRNA targeting LARGE
Depositing lab: Eric-Paul Bennett. Depositing organization: University of Copenhagen. Publication: A validated gRNA library for CRISPR/Cas9 targeting of the human glycosyltransferase genome. Narimatsu Y, Joshi HJ, Zhang Y, Gomes C, Chen YH, Lorenzetti F, Furukawa S, Schjoldager K, Hansen L, Clausen H, Bennett EP, Wandall HH. Glycobiology. 2018 Jan 5. pii: 4791732. doi: 10.1093/glycob/cwx101. PubMed 29315387.
Backbone
  Vector backbone: EPB104
  Backbone manufacturer: Eric-Paul Bennett (Addgene plasmid # 68369)
  Backbone size w/o insert (bp): 2376
  Vector type: Mammalian Expression
Growth in bacteria
  Bacterial resistance: Ampicillin, 100 μg/mL
  Growth temperature: 37°C
  Growth strain: DH5alpha
  Copy number: High Copy
Gene/Insert
  Gene/Insert name: LARGE
  gRNA/shRNA sequence: CCTGGAGGTGCGCATGCGCG
  Species: H. sapiens (human)
  Cloning method: Restriction Enzyme; 5′ cloning site unknown (unknown if destroyed); 3′ cloning site unknown (unknown if destroyed)
  Sequencing primers: 5′ T7NP
Terms and licenses: Academic/Nonprofit Terms; Industry Terms: Not Available to Industry
How to cite: gh144 was a gift from Eric-Paul Bennett (Addgene plasmid # 106803 ; http://n2t.net/addgene:106803 ; RRID:Addgene_106803)
