[The description below was written by a language model from this plasmid's Addgene catalogue record and pLannotate feature annotations shown in this document.]
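Description:
gh144 is a small mammalian-expression guide RNA plasmid (about 2.7 kb in the sequenced record) built on the EPB104 backbone, designed to express a single CRISPR/Cas9 guide directed against the human glycosyltransferase gene LARGE. It belongs to a validated gRNA collection covering the human glycosyltransferase genes. In E. coli it is maintained at high copy through a ColE1/pUC-type origin and selected with ampicillin via the β-lactamase gene and its native promoter.

The functional cassette is simple. A human U6 promoter, recognised by RNA polymerase III, sits immediately upstream of a short gap that accommodates the 20-nucleotide LARGE-specific spacer, followed by the Streptococcus pyogenes gRNA scaffold. Transcription therefore yields a chimeric single guide RNA that can load into SpCas9 and direct it to the LARGE locus. The plasmid carries no Cas9 coding sequence and no mammalian selection marker or reporter among the annotated features, so the nuclease must be supplied separately, for example from a co-transfected plasmid or a Cas9-expressing cell line. The record says the guide was inserted by restriction cloning but does not identify the sites used.

The remaining annotations are short fragments of lacI, an RSF origin, an M13 origin and lacZα. These appear to be cloning-vector remnants or partial sequence matches rather than functional elements. A T7 promoter lies upstream of the U6 cassette on the circular map, in the region where the listed sequencing primer would be expected to anneal. Typical use is transient delivery into human cells to disrupt LARGE for glycosylation studies.
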