Features (pLannotate 1.2.2; 10 found; start..end, strand, type, name):
      1..241     +  promoter       U6 promoter: RNA polymerase III promoter for human U6 snRNA
    270..345     +  misc_RNA       gRNA scaffold: guide RNA scaffold for the Streptococcus pyogenes CRISPR/Cas9 system
    392..439     -  CDS            lacI (fragment): lac repressor; lacI; The lac repressor binds to the lac operator to inhibit transcription in E. coli. This inhibition can be relieved by adding lactose or isopropyl-β-D-thiogalactopyranoside (IPTG).
    476..516     -  rep_origin     RSF ori (fragment): Plasmids containing the RSF 1030 origin of replication can be propagated in E. coli cells that contain additional plasmids with compatible origins.
    594..1182    -  rep_origin     ori: high-copy-number ColE1/pMB1/pBR322/pUC origin of replication
   1353..2213    -  CDS            AmpR: β-lactamase; bla; confers resistance to ampicillin, carbenicillin, and related antibiotics
   2214..2318    -  promoter       AmpR promoter: bla
   2344..2475    -  rep_origin     M13 ori (fragment): M13 bacteriophage origin of replication; arrow indicates direction of (+) strand synthesis
   2496..2652    -  CDS            lacZα (fragment): LacZα fragment of β-galactosidase; lacZ fragment
   2661..2679    +  promoter       T7 promoter: promoter for bacteriophage T7 RNA polymerase
>Addgene plasmid #106803 | gh144 | addgene full sequence | sequence record 244226 | Addgene NGS Result
GAGGGCCTATTTCCCATGATTCCTTCATATTTGCATATACGATACAAGGCTGTTAGAGAGATAATTGGAA
TTAATTTGACTGTAAACACAAAGATATTAGTACAAAATACGTGACGTAGAAAGTAATAATTTCTTGGGTA
GTTTGCAGTTTTAAAATTATGTTTTAAAATGGACTATCATATGCTTACCGTAACTTGAAAGTATTTCGAT
TTCTTGGCTTTATATATCTTGTGGAAAGGACGAAACACCGCCTGGAGGTGCGCATGCGCGTTTTAGAGCT
AGAAATAGCAAGTTAAAATAAGGCTAGTCCGTTATCAACTTGAAAAAGTGGCACCGAGTCGGTGCTTTTT
TTGGTACCTGGAGCACAAGACTGGCCTCATGGGCCTTCCGCTCACTGCCCGCTTTCCAGTCGGGAAACCT
GTCGTGCCAGCTGCATTAACATGGTCATAGCTGTTTCCTTGCGTATTGGGCGCTCTCCGCTTCCTCGCTC
ACTGACTCGCTGCGCTCGGTCGTTCGGGTAAAGCCTGGGGTGCCTAATGAGCAAAAGGCCAGCAAAAGGC
CAGGAACCGTAAAAAGGCCGCGTTGCTGGCGTTTTTCCATAGGCTCCGCCCCCCTGACGAGCATCACAAA
AATCGACGCTCAAGTCAGAGGTGGCGAAACCCGACAGGACTATAAAGATACCAGGCGTTTCCCCCTGGAA
GCTCCCTCGTGCGCTCTCCTGTTCCGACCCTGCCGCTTACCGGATACCTGTCCGCCTTTCTCCCTTCGGG
AAGCGTGGCGCTTTCTCATAGCTCACGCTGTAGGTATCTCAGTTCGGTGTAGGTCGTTCGCTCCAAGCTG
GGCTGTGTGCACGAACCCCCCGTTCAGCCCGACCGCTGCGCCTTATCCGGTAACTATCGTCTTGAGTCCA
ACCCGGTAAGACACGACTTATCGCCACTGGCAGCAGCCACTGGTAACAGGATTAGCAGAGCGAGGTATGT
AGGCGGTGCTACAGAGTTCTTGAAGTGGTGGCCTAACTACGGCTACACTAGAAGAACAGTATTTGGTATC
TGCGCTCTGCTGAAGCCAGTTACCTTCGGAAAAAGAGTTGGTAGCTCTTGATCCGGCAAACAAACCACCG
CTGGTAGCGGTGGTTTTTTTGTTTGCAAGCAGCAGATTACGCGCAGAAAAAAAGGATCTCAAGAAGATCC
TTTGATCTTTTCTACGGGGTCTGACGCTCAGTGGAACGAAAACTCACGTTAAGGGATTTTGGTCATGAGA
TTATCAAAAAGGATCTTCACCTAGATCCTTTTAAATTAAAAATGAAGTTTTAAATCAATCTAAAGTATAT
ATGAGTAAACTTGGTCTGACAGTTACCAATGCTTAATCAGTGAGGCACCTATCTCAGCGATCTGTCTATT
TCGTTCATCCATAGTTGCCTGACTCCCCGTCGTGTAGATAACTACGATACGGGAGGGCTTACCATCTGGC
CCCAGTGCTGCAATGATACCGCGAGAACCACGCTCACCGGCTCCAGATTTATCAGCAATAAACCAGCCAG
CCGGAAGGGCCGAGCGCAGAAGTGGTCCTGCAACTTTATCCGCCTCCATCCAGTCTATTAATTGTTGCCG
GGAAGCTAGAGTAAGTAGTTCGCCAGTTAATAGTTTGCGCAACGTTGTTGCCATTGCTACAGGCATCGTG
GTGTCACGCTCGTCGTTTGGTATGGCTTCATTCAGCTCCGGTTCCCAACGATCAAGGCGAGTTACATGAT
CCCCCATGTTGTGCAAAAAAGCGGTTAGCTCCTTCGGTCCTCCGATCGTTGTCAGAAGTAAGTTGGCCGC
AGTGTTATCACTCATGGTTATGGCAGCACTGCATAATTCTCTTACTGTCATGCCATCCGTAAGATGCTTT
TCTGTGACTGGTGAGTACTCAACCAAGTCATTCTGAGAATAGTGTATGCGGCGACCGAGTTGCTCTTGCC
CGGCGTCAATACGGGATAATACCGCGCCACATAGCAGAACTTTAAAAGTGCTCATCATTGGAAAACGTTC
TTCGGGGCGAAAACTCTCAAGGATCTTACCGCTGTTGAGATCCAGTTCGATGTAACCCACTCGTGCACCC
AACTGATCTTCAGCATCTTTTACTTTCACCAGCGTTTCTGGGTGAGCAAAAACAGGAAGGCAAAATGCCG
CAAAAAAGGGAATAAGGGCGACACGGAAATGTTGAATACTCATACTCTTCCTTTTTCAATATTATTGAAG
CATTTATCAGGGTTATTGTCTCATGAGCGGATACATATTTGAATGTATTTAGAAAAATAAACAAATAGGG
GTTCCGCGCACATTTCCCCGAAAAGTGCCACCTAAATTGTAAGCGTTAATATTTTGTTAAAATTCGCGTT
AAATTTTTGTTAAATCAGCTCATTTTTTAACCAATAGGCCGAAATCGGCAAAATCCCTTATAAATCAAAA
GAATAGACCGAGATAGGGTTGAGTGGCCGCTACAGGGCGCTCCCATTCGCCATTCAGGCTGCGCAACTGT
TGGGAAGGGCGTTTCGGTGCGGGCCTCTTCGCTATTACGCCAGCTGGCGAAAGGGGGATGTGCTGCAAGG
CGATTAAGTTGGGTAACGCCAGGGTTTTCCCAGTCACGACGTTGTAAAACGACGGCCAGTGAGCGCGACG
TAATACGACTCACTATAGGGCGAATTGGCGGAAGGCCGTCAAGGCCACGTGTCTTGTCCAGAGCTCGATA
TCGAATTAATTC
